>Addgene plasmid #220363 | pSLIK DNM1L-V5 neo | addgene full sequence | sequence record 436888 | Addgene NGS Result
GTCGACGGATCGGGAGATCTCCCGATCCCCTATGGTGCACTCTCAGTACAATCTGCTCTGATGCCGCATA
GTTAAGCCAGTATCTGCTCCCTGCTTGTGTGTTGGAGGTCGCTGAGTAGTGCGCGAGCAAAATTTAAGCT
ACAACAAGGCAAGGCTTGACCGACAATTGCATGAAGAATCTGCTTAGGGTTAGGCGTTTTGCGCTGCTTC
GCGATGTACGGGCCAGATATACGCGTTGACATTGATTATTGACTAGTTATTAATAGTAATCAATTACGGG
GTCATTAGTTCATAGCCCATATATGGAGTTCCGCGTTACATAACTTACGGTAAATGGCCCGCCTGGCTGA
CCGCCCAACGACCCCCGCCCATTGACGTCAATAATGACGTATGTTCCCATAGTAACGCCAATAGGGACTT
TCCATTGACGTCAATGGGTGGAGTATTTACGGTAAACTGCCCACTTGGCAGTACATCAAGTGTATCATAT
GCCAAGTACGCCCCCTATTGACGTCAATGACGGTAAATGGCCCGCCTGGCATTATGCCCAGTACATGACC
TTATGGGACTTTCCTACTTGGCAGTACATCTACGTATTAGTCATCGCTATTACCATGGTGATGCGGTTTT
GGCAGTACATCAATGGGCGTGGATAGCGGTTTGACTCACGGGGATTTCCAAGTCTCCACCCCATTGACGT
CAATGGGAGTTTGTTTTGGCACCAAAATCAACGGGACTTTCCAAAATGTCGTAACAACTCCGCCCCATTG
ACGCAAATGGGCGGTAGGCGTGTACGGTGGGAGGTCTATATAAGCAGCGCGTTTTGCCTGTACTGGGTCT
CTCTGGTTAGACCAGATCTGAGCCTGGGAGCTCTCTGGCTAACTAGGGAACCCACTGCTTAAGCCTCAAT
AAAGCTTGCCTTGAGTGCTTCAAGTAGTGTGTGCCCGTCTGTTGTGTGACTCTGGTAACTAGAGATCCCT
CAGACCCTTTTAGTCAGTGTGGAAAATCTCTAGCAGTGGCGCCCGAACAGGGACTTGAAAGCGAAAGGGA
AACCAGAGGAGCTCTCTCGACGCAGGACTCGGCTTGCTGAAGCGCGCACGGCAAGAGGCGAGGGGCGGCG
ACTGGTGAGTACGCCAAAAATTTTGACTAGCGGAGGCTAGAAGGAGAGAGATGGGTGCGAGAGCGTCAGT
ATTAAGCGGGGGAGAATTAGATCGCGATGGGAAAAAATTCGGTTAAGGCCAGGGGGAAAGAAAAAATATA
AATTAAAACATATAGTATGGGCAAGCAGGGAGCTAGAACGATTCGCAGTTAATCCTGGCCTGTTAGAAAC
ATCAGAAGGCTGTAGACAAATACTGGGACAGCTACAACCATCCCTTCAGACAGGATCAGAAGAACTTAGA
TCATTATATAATACAGTAGCAACCCTCTATTGTGTGCATCAAAGGATAGAGATAAAAGACACCAAGGAAG
CTTTAGACAAGATAGAGGAAGAGCAAAACAAAAGTAAGACCACCGCACAGCAAGCGGCCGCTGATCTTCA
GACCTGGAGGAGGAGATATGAGGGACAATTGGAGAAGTGAATTATATAAATATAAAGTAGTAAAAATTGA
ACCATTAGGAGTAGCACCCACCAAGGCAAAGAGAAGAGTGGTGCAGAGAGAAAAAAGAGCAGTGGGAATA
GGAGCTTTGTTCCTTGGGTTCTTGGGAGCAGCAGGAAGCACTATGGGCGCAGCGTCAATGACGCTGACGG
TACAGGCCAGACAATTATTGTCTGGTATAGTGCAGCAGCAGAACAATTTGCTGAGGGCTATTGAGGCGCA
ACAGCATCTGTTGCAACTCACAGTCTGGGGCATCAAGCAGCTCCAGGCAAGAATCCTGGCTGTGGAAAGA
TACCTAAAGGATCAACAGCTCCTGGGGATTTGGGGTTGCTCTGGAAAACTCATTTGCACCACTGCTGTGC
CTTGGAATGCTAGTTGGAGTAATAAATCTCTGGAACAGATTTGGAATCACACGACCTGGATGGAGTGGGA
CAGAGAAATTAACAATTACACAAGCTTAATACACTCCTTAATTGAAGAATCGCAAAACCAGCAAGAAAAG
AATGAACAAGAATTATTGGAATTAGATAAATGGGCAAGTTTGTGGAATTGGTTTAACATAACAAATTGGC
TGTGGTATATAAAATTATTCATAATGATAGTAGGAGGCTTGGTAGGTTTAAGAATAGTTTTTGCTGTACT
TTCTATAGTGAATAGAGTTAGGCAGGGATATTCACCATTATCGTTTCAGACCCACCTCCCAACCCCGAGG
GGACCCGACAGGCCCGAAGGAATAGAAGAAGAAGGTGGAGAGAGAGACAGAGACAGATCCATTCGATTAG
TGAACGGATCGGCACTGCGTGCGCCAATTCTGCAGACAAATGGCAGTATTCATCCACAATTTTAAAAGAA
AAGGGGGGATTGGGGGGTACAGTGCAGGGGAAAGAATAGTAGACATAATAGCAACAGACATACAAACTAA
AGAATTACAAAAACAAATTACAAAAATTCAAAATTTTCGGGTTTATTACAGGGACAGCAGAGATCCAGTT
TGGTTAATTCTAGACAGTTATCAACAAGTTTGTACAAAAAAGCAGGCTTTAAAGGAACCAATTCAGTCGA
CTGGATCCCGAGTTTACTCCCTATCAGTGATAGAGAACGTATGTCGAGTTTACTCCCTATCAGTGATAGA
GAACGATGTCGAGTTTACTCCCTATCAGTGATAGAGAACGTATGTCGAGTTTACTCCCTATCAGTGATAG
AGAACGTATGTCGAGTTTACTCCCTATCAGTGATAGAGAACGTATGTCGAGTTTATCCCTATCAGTGATA
GAGAACGTATGTCGAGTTTACTCCCTATCAGTGATAGAGAACGTATGTCGAGGTAGGCGTGTACGGTGGG
AGGCCTATATAAGCAGAGCTCGTTTAGTGAACCGTCAGATCGCCACTAGTATGGAGGCGCTAATTCCTGT
CATAAACAAGCTCCAGGACGTCTTCAACACGGTGGGCGCCGACATCATCCAGCTGCCTCAAATCGTCGTA
GTGGGAACGCAGAGCAGCGGAAAGAGCTCAGTGCTAGAAAGCCTGGTGGGGAGGGACCTGCTTCCCAGAG
GTACTGGAATTGTCACCCGGAGACCTCTCATTCTGCAACTGGTCCATGTTTCACAAGAAGATAAACGGAA
AACAACAGGAGAAGAAAATGGGGTGGAAGCAGAAGAATGGGGTAAATTTCTTCACACCAAAAATAAGCTT
TACACGGATTTTGATGAAATTCGACAAGAAATTGAAAATGAAACAGAAAGAATTTCAGGAAATAATAAGG
GAGTAAGCCCTGAACCAATTCATCTTAAGATTTTTTCACCCAACGTTGTCAATTTGACACTTGTGGATTT
GCCAGGAATGACCAAGGTGCCTGTAGGTGATCAACCTAAGGATATTGAGCTTCAAATCAGAGAGCTCATT
CTTCGGTTCATCAGTAATCCTAATTCCATTATCCTCGCTGTCACTGCTGCTAATACAGATATGGCAACAT
CAGAGGCACTTAAAATTTCAAGAGAGGTAGATCCAGATGGTCGCAGAACCCTAGCTGTAATCACTAAACT
TGATCTCATGGATGCGGGTACTGATGCCATGGATGTATTGATGGGAAGGGTTATTCCAGTCAAACTTGGA
ATAATTGGAGTAGTTAACAGGAGCCAGCTAGATATTAACAACAAGAAGAGTGTAACTGATTCAATCCGTG
ATGAGTATGCTTTTCTTCAAAAGAAATATCCATCTCTGGCCAATAGAAATGGAACAAAGTATCTTGCTAG
GACTCTAAACAGGTTACTGATGCATCACATCAGAGATTGTTTACCAGAGTTGAAAACAAGAATAAATGTT
CTAGCTGCTCAGTATCAGTCTCTTCTAAATAGCTACGGTGAACCCGTGGATGATAAAAGTGCTACTTTAC
TCCAACTTATTACCAAATTTGCCACAGAATATTGTAACACTATTGAAGGAACTGCAAAATATATTGAAAC
TTCGGAGCTATGCGGTGGTGCTAGAATTTGTTATATTTTCCATGAGACTTTTGGGCGAACCTTAGAATCT
GTTGATCCACTTGGTGGCCTTAACACTATTGACATTTTGACTGCCATTAGAAATGCTACTGGTCCTCGTC
CTGCTTTATTTGTGCCTGAGGTTTCATTTGAGTTACTGGTGAAGCGGCAAATCAAACGTCTAGAAGAGCC
CAGCCTCCGCTGTGTGGAACTGGTTCATGAGGAAATGCAAAGGATCATTCAGCACTGTAGCAATTACAGT
ACACAGGAATTGTTACGATTTCCTAAACTTCATGATGCCATAGTTGAAGTGGTGACTTGTCTTCTTCGTA
AAAGGTTGCCTGTTACAAATGAAATGGTCCATAACTTAGTGGCAATTGAACTGGCTTATATCAACACAAA
ACATCCAGACTTTGCTGATGCTTGTGGGCTAATGAACAATAATATAGAGGAACAAAGGAGAAACAGGCTA
GCCAGAGAATTACCTTCAGCTGTATCACGAGACAAGTTAATTCAGGACAGCAGAAGAGAAACTAAAAATG
TTGCATCTGGAGGTGGTGGGGTTGGAGATGGTGTTCAAGAACCAACCACAGGCAACTGGAGAGGAATGCT
GAAAACTTCAAAAGCTGAAGAGTTATTAGCAGAAGAAAAATCAAAACCCATTCCAATTATGCCAGCCAGT
CCACAAAAAGGTCATGCCGTGAACCTGCTAGATGTGCCAGTTCCTGTTGCACGAAAACTATCTGCTCGGG
AACAGCGAGATTGTGAGGTTATTGAACGACTCATTAAATCATATTTTCTCATTGTCAGAAAGAATATTCA
AGACAGTGTGCCAAAGGCAGTAATGCATTTTTTGGTTAATCATGTGAAAGACACTCTTCAGAGTGAGCTA
GTAGGCCAGCTGTATAAATCATCCTTATTGGATGATCTTCTGACAGAATCTGAGGACATGGCACAGCGCA
GGAAAGAAGCAGCTGATATGCTAAAGGCATTACAAGGAGCCAGTCAAATTATTGCTGAAATCCGGGAGAC
TCATCTTTGGGGTAAGCCTATCCCTAACCCTCTCCTCGGTCTCGATTCTACGTGAGAATTGGAAGACTAA
TGCGTTTTCGAGATATCTAGACCCAGCTTTCTTGTACAAAGTGGTTGATAACATCTCGAGCCATAAAGAT
GGTTAATTAACCCACCCAAGATCTGGCCTCCGCGCCGGGTTTTGGCGCCTCCCGCGGGCGCCCCCCTCCT
CACGGCGAGCGCTGCCACGTCAGACGAAGGGCGCAGCGAGCGTCCTGATCCTTCCGCCCGGACGCTCAGG
ACAGCGGCCCGCTGCTCATAAGACTCGGCCTTAGAACCCCAGTATCAGCAGAAGGACATTTTAGGACGGG
ACTTGGGTGACTCTAGGGCACTGGTTTTCTTTCCAGAGAGCGGAACAGGCGAGGAAAAGTAGTCCCTTCT
CGGCGATTCTGCGGAGGGATCTCCGTGGGGCGGTGAACGCCGATGATTATATAAGGACGCGCCGGGTGTG
GCACAGCTAGTTCCGTCGCAGCCGGGATTTGGGTCGCGGTTCTTGTTTGTGGATCGCTGTGATCGTCACT
TGGTGAGTAGCGGGCTGCTGGGCTGGCCGGGGCTTTCGTGGCCGCCGGGCCGCTCGGTGGGACGGAAGCG
TGTGGAGAGACCGCCAAGGGCTGTAGTCTGGGTCCGCGAGCAAGGTTGCCCTGAACTGGGGGTTGGGGGG
AGCGCAGCAAAATGGCGGCTGTTCCCGAGTCTTGAATGGAAGACGCTTGTGAGGCGGGCTGTGAGGTCGT
TGAAACAAGGTGGGGGGCATGGTGGGCGGCAAGAACCCAAGGTCTTGAGGCCTTCGCTAATGCGGGAAAG
CTCTTATTCGGGTGAGATGGGCTGGGGCACCATCTGGGGACCCTGACGTGAAGTTTGTCACTGACTGGAG
AACTCGGTTTGTCGTCTGTTGCGGGGGCGGCAGTTATGGCGGTGCCGTTGGGCAGTGCACCCGTACCTTT
GGGAGCGCGCGCCCTCGTCGTGTCGTGACGTCACCCGTTCTGTTGGCTTATAATGCAGGGTGGGGCCACC
TGCCGGTAGGTGTGCGGTAGGCTTTTCTCCGTCGCAGGACGCAGGGTTCGGGCCTAGGGTAGGCTCTCCT
GAATCGACAGGCGCCGGACCTCTGGTGAGGGGAGGGATAAGTGAGGCGTCAGTTTCTTTGGTCGGTTTTA
TGTACCTATCTTCTTAAGTAGCTGAAGCTCCGGTTTTGAACTATGCGCTCGGGGTTGGCGAGTGTGTTTT
GTGAAGTTTTTTAGGCACCTTTTGAAATGTAATCATTTGGGTCAATATGTAATTTTCAGTGTTAGACTAG
TAAATTGTCCGCTAAATTCTGGCCGTTTTTGGCTTTTTTGTTAGACGAAGCTTGGTACCGAGCTCGGATC
TCCACCCCGTACCGGTCCTGCAGTCGAATTCACCATGTCTAGACTGGACAAGAGCAAAGTCATAAACGGA
GCTCTGGAATTACTCAATGGTGTCGGTATCGAAGGCCTGACGACAAGGAAACTCGCTCAAAAGCTGGGAG
TTGAGCAGCCTACCCTGTACTGGCACGTGAAGAACAAGCGGGCCCTGCTCGATGCCCTGCCAATCGAGAT
GCTGGACAGGCATCATACCCACTTCTGCCCCCTGGAAGGCGAGTCATGGCAAGACTTTCTGCGGAACAAC
GCCAAGTCATACCGCTGTGCTCTCCTCTCACATCGCGACGGGGCTAAAGTGCATCTCGGCACCCGCCCAA
CAGAGAAACAGTACGAAACCCTGGAAAATCAGCTCGCGTTCCTGTGTCAGCAAGGCTTCTCCCTGGAGAA
CGCACTGTACGCTCTGTCCGCCGTGGGCCACTTTACACTGGGCTGCGTATTGGAGGAACAGGAGCATCAA
GTAGCAAAAGAGGAAAGAGAGACACCTACCACCGATTCTATGCCCCCACTTCTGAGACAAGCAATTGAGC
TGTTCGACCGGCAGGGAGCCGAACCTGCCTTCCTTTTCGGCCTGGAACTAATCATATGTGGCCTGGAGAA
ACAGCTAAAGTGCGAAAGCGGCGGGCCGACCGACGCCCTTGACGATTTTGACTTAGACATGCTCCCAGCC
GATGCCCTTGACGACTTTGACCTTGATATGCTGCCTGCTGACGCTCTTGACGATTTTGACCTTGACATGC
TCCCCGGGTAACTAAGTAAGGATCCGCGGCCGCACTAGAGGAATTCCGCCCCTCTCCCCCCCCCCCCTCT
CCCTCCCCCCCCCCTAACGTTACTGGCCGAAGCCGCTTGGAATAAGGCCGGTGTGCGTTTGTCTATATGT
TATTTTCCACCATATTGCCGTCTTTTGGCAATGTGAGGGCCCGGAAACCTGGCCCTGTCTTCTTGACGAG
CATTCCTAGGGGTCTTTCCCCTCTCGCCAAAGGAATGCAAGGTCTGTTGAATGTCGTGAAGGAAGCAGTT
CCTCTGGAAGCTTCTTGAAGACAAACAACGTCTGTAGCGACCCTTTGCAGGCAGCGGAACCCCCCACCTG
GCGACAGGTGCCTCTGCGGCCAAAAGCCACGTGTATAAGATACACCTGCAAAGGCGGCACAACCCCAGTG
CCACGTTGTGAGTTGGATAGTTGTGGAAAGAGTCAAATGGCTCTCCTCAAGCGTATTCAACAAGGGGCTG
AAGGATGCCCAGAAGGTACCCCATTGTATGGGATCTGATCTGGGGCCTCGGTGCACATGCTTTACATGTG
TTTAGTCGAGGTTAAAAAAACGTCTAGGCCCCCCGAACCACGGGGACGTGGTTTTCCTTTGAAAAACACG
ATGATAAGCTTACCGGTCCACCATGATTGAACAAGATGGATTGCACGCAGGTTCTCCGGCCGCTTGGGTG
GAGAGGCTATTCGGCTATGACTGGGCACAACAGACAATCGGCTGCTCTGATGCCGCCGTGTTCCGGCTGT
CAGCGCAGGGGCGCCCGGTTCTTTTTGTCAAGACCGACCTGTCCGGTGCCCTGAATGAACTGCAAGACGA
GGCAGCGCGGCTATCGTGGCTGGCCACGACGGGCGTTCCTTGCGCAGCTGTGCTCGACGTTGTCACTGAA
GCGGGAAGGGACTGGCTGCTATTGGGCGAAGTGCCGGGGCAGGATCTCCTGTCATCTCACCTTGCTCCTG
CCGAGAAAGTATCCATCATGGCTGATGCAATGCGGCGGCTGCATACGCTTGATCCGGCTACCTGCCCATT
CGACCACCAAGCGAAACATCGCATCGAGCGAGCACGTACTCGGATGGAAGCCGGTCTTGTCGATCAGGAT
GATCTGGACGAAGAGCATCAGGGGCTCGCGCCAGCCGAACTGTTCGCCAGGCTCAAGGCGAGCATGCCCG
ACGGCGAGGATCTCGTCGTGACCCATGGCGATGCCTGCTTGCCGAATATCATGGTGGAAAATGGCCGCTT
TTCTGGATTCATCGACTGTGGCCGGCTGGGTGTGGCGGACCGCTATCAGGACATAGCGTTGGCTACCCGT
GATATTGCTGAAGAGCTTGGCGGCGAATGGGCTGACCGCTTCCTCGTGCTTTACGGTATCGCCGCTCCCG
ATTCGCAGCGCATCGCCTTCTATCGCCTTCTTGACGAGTTCTTCTGATGTACAAGTAAAGCGGCCGCGAC
TCTAGATCATAATCAGCCATACCACATTTGTAGAGGTTTTACTTGCTTTAAAAAACCTCCCACACCTCCC
CCTGAACCTGAAACATAAAATGAATGCAATTGTTGTTGTTTAGTCCCTCCCAATTCGATATCAAGCTTAT
CGATAATCAACCTCTGGATTACAAAATTTGTGAAAGATTGACTGGTATTCTTAACTATGTTGCTCCTTTT
ACGCTATGTGGATACGCTGCTTTAATGCCTTTGTATCATGCTATTGCTTCCCGTATGGCTTTCATTTTCT
CCTCCTTGTATAAATCCTGGTTGCTGTCTCTTTATGAGGAGTTGTGGCCCGTTGTCAGGCAACGTGGCGT
GGTGTGCACTGTGTTTGCTGACGCAACCCCCACTGGTTGGGGCATTGCCACCACCTGTCAGCTCCTTTCC
GGGACTTTCGCTTTCCCCCTCCCTATTGCCACGGCGGAACTCATCGCCGCCTGCCTTGCCCGCTGCTGGA
CAGGGGCTCGGCTGTTGGGCACTGACAATTCCGTGGTGTTGTCGGGGAAATCATCGTCCTTTCCTTGGCT
GCTCGCCTGTGTTGCCACCTGGATTCTGCGCGGGACGTCCTTCTGCTACGTCCCTTCGGCCCTCAATCCA
GCGGACCTTCCTTCCCGCGGCCTGCTGCCGGCTCTGCGGCCTCTTCCGCGTCTTCGCCTTCGCCCTCAGA
CGAGTCGGATCTCCCTTTGGGCCGCCTCCCCGCATCGATACCGTCGACCTCGATCGAGACCTAGAAAAAC
ATGGAGCAATCACAAGTAGCAATACAGCAGCTACCAATGCTGATTGTGCCTGGCTAGAAGCACAAGAGGA
GGAGGAGGTGGGTTTTCCAGTCACACCTCAGGTACCTTTAAGACCAATGACTTACAAGGCAGCTGTAGAT
CTTAGCCACTTTTTAAAAGAAAAGGGGGGACTGGAAGGGCTAATTCACTCCCAACGAAGACAAGATATCC
TTGATCTGTGGATCTACCACACACAAGGCTACTTCCCTGATTGGCAGAACTACACACCAGGGCCAGGGAT
CAGATATCCACTGACCTTTGGATGGTGCTACAAGCTAGTACCAGTTGAGCAAGAGAAGGTAGAAGAAGCC
AATGAAGGAGAGAACACCCGCTTGTTACACCCTGTGAGCCTGCATGGGATGGATGACCCGGAGAGAGAAG
TATTAGAGTGGAGGTTTGACAGCCGCCTAGCATTTCATCACATGGCCCGAGAGCTGCATCCGGACTGTAC
TGGGTCTCTCTGGTTAGACCAGATCTGAGCCTGGGAGCTCTCTGGCTAACTAGGGAACCCACTGCTTAAG
CCTCAATAAAGCTTGCCTTGAGTGCTTCAAGTAGTGTGTGCCCGTCTGTTGTGTGACTCTGGTAACTAGA
GATCCCTCAGACCCTTTTAGTCAGTGTGGAAAATCTCTAGCAGGGCCCGTTTAAACCCGCTGATCAGCCT
CGACTGTGCCTTCTAGTTGCCAGCCATCTGTTGTTTGCCCCTCCCCCGTGCCTTCCTTGACCCTGGAAGG
TGCCACTCCCACTGTCCTTTCCTAATAAAATGAGGAAATTGCATCGCATTGTCTGAGTAGGTGTCATTCT
ATTCTGGGGGGTGGGGTGGGGCAGGACAGCAAGGGGGAGGATTGGGAAGACAATAGCAGGCATGCTGGGG
ATGCGGTGGGCTCTATGGCTTCTGAGGCGGAAAGAACCAGCTGGGGCTCTAGGGGGTATCCCC
[124 nt withheld, positions 10494-10617]
C
[91 nt withheld, positions 10619-10709]
A
[49 nt withheld, positions 10711-10759]
CCTTTGACGTTGGAGTCCACGTTCTTT
[37 nt withheld, positions 10787-10823]
ACCCTATCTCGGTCTATTCTTTTGATTTATAAGGGATTTTGCCGATTTCGGCCTATTGGTTAAAAAATGA
GCTGATTTAACAAAAATTTAACGCGAATTAATTCTGTGGAATGTGTGTCAGTTAGGGTGTGGAAAGTCCC
CAGGCTCCCCAGCAGGCAGAAGTATGCAAAGCATGCATCTCAATTAGTCAGCAACCAGGTGTGGAAAGTC
CCCAGGCTCCCCAGCAGGCAGAAGTATGCAAAGCATGCATCTCAATTAGTCAGCAACCATAGTCCCGCCC
CTAACTCCGCCCATCCCGCCCCTAACTCCGCCCAGTTCCGCCCATTCTCCGCCCCATGGCTGACTAATTT
TTTTTATTTATGCAGAGGCCGAGGCCGCCTCTGCCTCTGAGCTATTCCAGAAGTAGTGAGGAGGCTTTTT
TGGAGGCCTAGGCTTTTGCAAAAAGCTCCCGGGAGCTTGTATATCCATTTTCGGATCTGATCAGCACGTG
TTGACAATTAATCATCGGCATAGTATATCGGCATAGTATAATACGACAAGGTGAGGAACTAAACCATGGC
CAAGTTGACCAGTGCCGTTCCGGTGCTCACCGCGCGCGACGTCGCCGGAGCGGTCGAGTTCTGGACCGAC
CGGCTCGGGTTCTCCCGGGACTTCGTGGAGGACGACTTCGCCGGTGTGGTCCGGGACGACGTGACCCTGT
TCATCAGCGCGGTCCAGGACCAGGTGGTGCCGGACAACACCCTGGCCTGGGTGTGGGTGCGCGGCCTGGA
CGAGCTGTACGCCGAGTGGTCGGAGGTCGTGTCCACGAACTTCCGGGACGCCTCCGGGCCGGCCATGACC
GAGATCGGCGAGCAGCCGTGGGGGCGGGAGTTCGCCCTGCGCGACCCGGCCGGCAACTGCGTGCACTTCG
TGGCCGAGGAGCAGGACTGACACGTGCTACGAGATTTCGATTCCACCGCCGCCTTCTATGAAAGGTTGGG
CTTCGGAATCGTTTTCCGGGACGCCGGCTGGATGATCCTCCAGCGCGGGGATCTCATGCTGGAGTTCTTC
GCCCACCCCAACTTGTTTATTGCAGCTTATAATGGTTACAAATAAAGCAATAGCATCACAAATTTCACAA
ATAAAGCATTTTTTTCACTGCATTCTAGTTGTGGTTTGTCCAAACTCATCAATGTATCTTATCATGTCTG
TATACCGTCGACCTCTAGCTAGAGCTTGGCGTAATCATGGTCATAGCTGTTTCCTGTGTGAAATTGTTAT
CCGCTCACAATTCCACACAACATACGAGCCGGAAGCATAAAGTGTAAAGCCTGGGGTGCCTAATGAGTGA
GCTAACTCACATTAATTGCGTTGCGCTCACTGCCCGCTTTCCAGTCGGGAAACCTGTCGTGCCAGCTGCA
TTAATGAATCGGCCAACGCGCGGGGAGAGGCGGTTTGCGTATTGGGCGCTCTTCCGCTTCCTCGCTCACT
GACTCGCTGCGCTCGGTCGTTCGGCTGCGGCGAGCGGTATCAGCTCACTCAAAGGCGGTAATACGGTTAT
CCACAGAATCAGGGGATAACGCAGGAAAGAACATGTGAGCAAAAGGCCAGCAAAAGGCCAGGAACCGTAA
AAAGGCCGCGTTGCTGGCGTTTTTCCATAGGCTCCGCCCCCCTGACGAGCATCACAAAAATCGACGCTCA
AGTCAGAGGTGGCGAAACCCGACAGGACTATAAAGATACCAGGCGTTTCCCCCTGGAAGCTCCCTCGTGC
GCTCTCCTGTTCCGACCCTGCCGCTTACCGGATACCTGTCCGCCTTTCTCCCTTCGGGAAGCGTGGCGCT
TTCTCATAGCTCACGCTGTAGGTATCTCAGTTCGGTGTAGGTCGTTCGCTCCAAGCTGGGCTGTGTGCAC
GAACCCCCCGTTCAGCCCGACCGCTGCGCCTTATCCGGTAACTATCGTCTTGAGTCCAACCCGGTAAGAC
ACGACTTATCGCCACTGGCAGCAGCCACTGGTAACAGGATTAGCAGAGCGAGGTATGTAGGCGGTGCTAC
AGAGTTCTTGAAGTGGTGGCCTAACTACGGCTACACTAGAAGAACAGTATTTGGTATCTGCGCTCTGCTG
AAGCCAGTTACCTTCGGAAAAAGAGTTGGTAGCTCTTGATCCGGCAAACAAACCACCGCTGGTAGCGGTG
GTTTTTTTGTTTGCAAGCAGCAGATTACGCGCAGAAAAAAAGGATCTCAAGAAGATCCTTTGATCTTTTC
TACGGGGTCTGACGCTCAGTGGAACGAAAACTCACGTTAAGGGATTTTGGTCATGAGATTATCAAAAAGG
ATCTTCACCTAGATCCTTTTAAATTAAAAATGAAGTTTTAAATCAATCTAAAGTATATATGAGTAAACTT
GGTCTGACAGTTACCAATGCTTAATCAGTGAGGCACCTATCTCAGCGATCTGTCTATTTCGTTCATCCAT
AGTTGCCTGACTCCCCGTCGTGTAGATAACTACGATACGGGAGGGCTTACCATCTGGCCCCAGTGCTGCA
ATGATACCGCGAGACCCACGCTCACCGGCTCCAGATTTATCAGCAATAAACCAGCCAGCCGGAAGGGCCG
AGCGCAGAAGTGGTCCTGCAACTTTATCCGCCTCCATCCAGTCTATTAATTGTTGCCGGGAAGCTAGAGT
AAGTAGTTCGCCAGTTAATAGTTTGCGCAACGTTGTTGCCATTGCTACAGGCATCGTGGTGTCACGCTCG
TCGTTTGGTATGGCTTCATTCAGCTCCGGTTCCCAACGATCAAGGCGAGTTACATGATCCCCCATGTTGT
GCAAAAAAGCGGTTAGCTCCTTCGGTCCTCCGATCGTTGTCAGAAGTAAGTTGGCCGCAGTGTTATCACT
CATGGTTATGGCAGCACTGCATAATTCTCTTACTGTCATGCCATCCGTAAGATGCTTTTCTGTGACTGGT
GAGTACTCAACCAAGTCATTCTGAGAATAGTGTATGCGGCGACCGAGTTGCTCTTGCCCGGCGTCAATAC
GGGATAATACCGCGCCACATAGCAGAACTTTAAAAGTGCTCATCATTGGAAAACGTTCTTCGGGGCGAAA
ACTCTCAAGGATCTTACCGCTGTTGAGATCCAGTTCGATGTAACCCACTCGTGCACCCAACTGATCTTCA
GCATCTTTTACTTTCACCAGCGTTTCTGGGTGAGCAAAAACAGGAAGGCAAAATGCCGCAAAAAAGGGAA
TAAGGGCGACACGGAAATGTTGAATACTCATACTCTTCCTTTTTCAATATTATTGAAGCATTTATCAGGG
TTATTGTCTCATGAGCGGATACATATTTGAATGTATTTAGAAAAATAAACAAATAGGGGTTCCGCGCACA
TTTCCCCGAAAAGTGCCACCTGAC
Features (pLannotate 1.2.2; 40 found; start..end, strand, type, name):
     31..83      -  misc_feature   bom (fragment): basis of mobility region from pBR322
    238..617     +  enhancer       CMV enhancer: human cytomegalovirus immediate early enhancer
    618..817     +  promoter       CMV promoter: human cytomegalovirus (CMV) immediate early promoter
    835..1015    +  LTR            5' LTR (truncated): truncated 5' long terminal repeat (LTR) from HIV-1
   1062..1187    +  misc_feature   HIV-1 Ψ: packaging signal of human immunodeficiency virus type 1
   1171..1534    +  CDS            HIV-1 gag (fragment): gag protein from human immunodeficiency virus 1; gag
   1680..1913    +  misc_feature   RRE: The Rev response element (RRE) of HIV-1 allows for Rev-dependent mRNA export from the nucleus to the cytoplasm.
   2290..2390    +  CDS            Rev (fragment): human immunodeficiency virus 1 (HIV-1) Rev protein; rev; enhances nuclear export of unspliced and incompletely spliced viral mRNAs
   2440..2557    +  misc_feature   cPPT/CTS: central polypurine tract and central termination sequence of HIV-1
   2614..2638    +  protein_bind   attB1: mutant version of attB; recombination site for the Gateway® BP reaction BP Clonase™
   2670..2984    +  promoter       tight TRE promoter: Tet-responsive promoter PTight, consisting of seven tet operator sequences followed by the minimal CMV promoter
   2991..5120    +  CDS            DNM1L: DNM1L_HUMAN - Also known as DLP1, DRP1. Experimental evidence at protein level: Swiss-Prot protein existence level 1. [Isoform 4]: Inhibits peroxisomal division when overexpressed. From Homo sapiens (Human).
   5121..5162    +  CDS            V5 tag: epitope tag from simian virus 5
   5201..5225    -  protein_bind   attB2: mutant version of attB; recombination site for the Gateway® BP reaction BP Clonase™
   5275..6486    +  promoter       UbC promoter: human ubiquitin C promoter
   6545..7242    +  CDS            rtTA3 (fragment): reverse tetracycline transactivator 3 activates expression from Tet-responsive promoters in the presence of doxycycline
   7172..7282    +  CDS            VP48: 3 tandem repeats of the minimal activation domain of herpes simplex virus VP16 (Cheng et al., 2013)
   7455..7917    +  misc_feature   IRES: internal ribosome entry site (IRES) of the encephalomyocarditis virus (EMCV)
   7933..8727    +  CDS            NeoR/KanR: aminoglycoside phosphotransferase from Tn5; aph(3')-II (or nptII); confers resistance to neomycin, kanamycin, and G418 (Geneticin®)
   8755..8838    +  CDS            large T antigen (fragment): large T antigen from SV40 (simian virus 40)
   8872..8895    +  misc_feature   MCS (fragment): pBluescript multiple cloning site
   8895..9483    +  misc_feature   WPRE: woodchuck hepatitis virus posttranscriptional regulatory element
   9484..9503    +  misc_feature   MCS (fragment): pBluescript multiple cloning site
   9505..10005   +  CDS            nef (fragment): NEF_HV1LA - Experimental evidence at protein level: Swiss-Prot protein existence level 1. Extracellular Nef protein targets CD4(+) T-lymphocytes for apoptosis by interacting with CXCR4 surface receptors. From Human immunodeficiency virus type 1 group M subtype B (isolate Lai) (HIV-1).
  10012..10192   +  LTR            5' LTR (truncated): truncated 5' long terminal repeat (LTR) from HIV-1
  10224..10448   +  polyA_signal   bGH poly(A) signal: bovine growth hormone polyadenylation signal
  10452..10473   +  promoter       SV40 promoter (fragment): SV40 enhancer and early promoter
  10494..10922   +  rep_origin     f1 ori (sequence partly withheld): f1 bacteriophage origin of replication; arrow indicates direction of (+) strand synthesis
  10936..11265   +  promoter       SV40 promoter: SV40 enhancer and early promoter
  11313..11360   +  promoter       EM7 promoter: synthetic bacterial promoter&nbsp
  11379..11753   +  CDS            BleoR: antibiotic-binding protein; Sh ble from Streptoalloteichus hindustanus; confers resistance to bleomycin, phleomycin, and Zeocin™
  11763..11888   +  CDS            ble (fragment): BLE_KLEPN - Experimental evidence at protein level: Swiss-Prot protein existence level 1. Binding protein with a strong affinity to the bleomycin family of antibiotics. Binds to CL990; an antimitotic-antibiotic compound. From Klebsiella pneumoniae.
  11883..12004   +  polyA_signal   SV40 poly(A) signal: SV40 polyadenylation signal
  12075..12097   -  protein_bind   lac operator (fragment): The lac repressor binds to the lac operator to inhibit transcription in E. coli. This inhibition can be relieved by adding lactose or isopropyl-β-D-thiogalactopyranoside (IPTG). lac repressor encoded by lacI
  12101..12131   -  promoter       lac promoter: promoter for the E. coli lac operon
  12146..12167   -  protein_bind   CAP binding site: CAP binding activates transcription in the presence of cAMP. E. coli catabolite activator protein
  12180..12272   -  CDS            lacI (fragment): lac repressor; lacI; The lac repressor binds to the lac operator to inhibit transcription in E. coli. This inhibition can be relieved by adding lactose or isopropyl-β-D-thiogalactopyranoside (IPTG).
  12455..13043   -  rep_origin     ori: high-copy-number ColE1/pMB1/pBR322/pUC origin of replication
  13214..14074   -  CDS            AmpR: β-lactamase; bla; confers resistance to ampicillin, carbenicillin, and related antibiotics
  14075..14179   -  promoter       AmpR promoter: bla
