[The description below was written by a language model from this plasmid's Addgene catalogue record and pLannotate feature annotations shown in this document.]
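Description:
pSLIK DNM1L-V5 neo is a lentiviral, single-vector doxycycline-inducible expression plasmid built on the pSLIK neo backbone and carrying human DNM1L (also called DRP1), the dynamin-related GTPase, with a C-terminal V5 epitope tag. It is propagated in E. coli from a high-copy ColE1/pUC-type origin. Bacterial selection uses ampicillin (β-lactamase) and Zeocin, the latter through an EM7-driven BleoR cassette that also sits downstream of an SV40 promoter. An f1 origin is also present. The catalogue lists a recombination-deficient growth strain, consistent with the repeated LTR sequences typical of lentiviral plasmids.

The viral transcript is driven by a CMV enhancer/promoter fused to a truncated HIV-1 5' LTR, followed by the Ψ packaging signal, a partial gag sequence, the RRE and the cPPT/CTS. It ends in a truncated 3' LTR followed by a bGH polyadenylation signal. This layout needs packaging functions supplied in trans.

Between Gateway attB1 and attB2 sites, left by the recombination cloning step, lies a tight TRE promoter (seven tet operators plus a minimal CMV promoter) that controls the DNM1L-V5 open reading frame. Downstream, a constitutive human UbC promoter expresses the reverse tetracycline transactivator rtTA3, linked through an EMCV IRES to NeoR, with a WPRE to enhance transcript expression. Transduced mammalian cells can therefore be selected with G418 and already carry the transactivator, so adding doxycycline switches on DNM1L-V5. The V5 tag allows the induced protein to be detected separately from the endogenous one. The construct is intended for making stable cell populations with inducible DNM1L expression. The record does not state which DNM1L isoform is encoded.
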