Addgene plasmid #220363: pSLIK DNM1L-V5 neo
Purpose: Lentiviral expression vector for an inducible V5-tagged DNM1L construct
Depositing lab: Kevin Janes. Depositing organization: University of Virginia.
Backbone
  Vector backbone: pSLIK neo
  Backbone manufacturer: Addgene #25735
  Backbone size w/o insert (bp): 13286
  Vector type: Mammalian Expression, Lentiviral
  Selectable markers: Neomycin (select with G418)
Growth in bacteria
  Bacterial resistance: Ampicillin and Bleocin (Zeocin), 100 & 50 μg/mL
  Growth temperature: 30°C
  Growth strain: NEB Stable
  Copy number: High Copy
Gene/Insert
  Gene/Insert name: DNM1L (alt name: DRP1)
  Species: H. sapiens (human)
  Insert size (bp): 2175
  Entrez Gene: DNM1L (a.k.a. DLP1, DRP1, DVLP, DYMPLE, EMPF, EMPF1, HDYNIV, OPA5)
  Tag / fusion protein: V5 (C terminal on backbone)
  Cloning method: Gateway Cloning
  Sequencing primers: 5′ Unknown
Terms and licenses: Academic/Nonprofit Terms; Industry Terms: Not Available to Industry
How to cite: pSLIK DNM1L-V5 neo was a gift from Kevin Janes (Addgene plasmid # 220363 ; http://n2t.net/addgene:220363 ; RRID:Addgene_220363)
